Addgene plasmid #33278: pT7-L3T3D
Depositing lab: Terence Dermody. Depositing organization: Vanderbilt University. Publication: A plasmid-based reverse genetics system for animal double-stranded RNA viruses. Kobayashi T, Antar AA, Boehme KW, Danthi P, Eby EA, Guglielmi KM, Holm GH, Johnson EM, Maginnis MS, Naik S, Skelton WB, Wetzel JD, Wilson GJ, Chappell JD, Dermody TS. Cell Host Microbe. 2007 Apr 19;1(2):147-57. 10.1016/j.chom.2007.03.003 PubMed 18005692.
Backbone
  Vector backbone: p3E5EGFP
  Backbone manufacturer: made by Yoshihiro Kawaoka
  Vector type: Mammalian Expression
Growth in bacteria
  Bacterial resistance: Ampicillin, 100 μg/mL
  Growth temperature: 37°C
  Growth strain: Stbl3
  Copy number: High Copy
Gene/Insert
  Gene/Insert name: L3
  Species: Orthoreovirus T3D
  GenBank ID: EF494437
  Entrez Gene: L3 (a.k.a. MoV-3mpc04sL3_gp1)
  Promoter: T7
  Cloning method: Restriction Enzyme; 5′ cloning site SmaI (unknown if destroyed); 3′ cloning site RsrII (unknown if destroyed)
  Sequencing primers: 5′ T7 forward; 3′ T7 terminal
Terms and licenses: Academic/Nonprofit Terms; Industry Terms: Not Available to Industry
How to cite: pT7-L3T3D was a gift from Terence Dermody (Addgene plasmid # 33278 ; http://n2t.net/addgene:33278 ; RRID:Addgene_33278)
