[The description below was written by a language model from this plasmid's Addgene catalogue record and pLannotate feature annotations shown in this document.]
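Description:
pT7-L3T3D is one of the rescue plasmids from a plasmid-based reverse genetics system for mammalian orthoreovirus, a double-stranded RNA virus. It is built on the p3E5EGFP backbone and catalogued as a mammalian expression vector, although transcription depends on bacteriophage T7 RNA polymerase rather than a cellular promoter. The polymerase must therefore be supplied in the transfected cells, and the record does not say how. In bacteria the 6,981 bp plasmid is maintained through a high-copy ColE1/pUC-type origin and selected with ampicillin via the bla gene. The annotation also picks up short fragments of TcR, bom, rop, lacI, an MCS and an SP6 promoter. These appear to be non-functional remnants of earlier pBR322/pUC-type cloning vectors.

The insert is a cDNA copy of the L3 genome segment of reovirus strain type 3 Dearing (T3D), cloned between SmaI and RsrII sites. L3 encodes the inner capsid (core) protein annotated with NTPase, RNA 5'-triphosphatase and helicase activities, functions linked to viral transcription and the first step of RNA capping. A T7 promoter lies immediately upstream of the segment, and a hepatitis delta virus ribozyme followed by a T7 terminator lies downstream. This arrangement is designed so that transcription begins at or close to the viral 5' end. Self-cleavage by the ribozyme then trims the transcript to produce the native 3' terminus, giving a plus-strand RNA that mimics an authentic viral mRNA. Such a transcript can be both translated and used as a template for genome replication. The plasmid is typically co-transfected with the corresponding constructs for the other reovirus gene segments to recover infectious virus entirely from cloned cDNA. It also allows engineered mutations or reassortant combinations to be introduced into the L3 segment.
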