Features (pLannotate 1.2.2; 14 found; start..end, strand, type, name):
     18..35      +  promoter       T7 promoter (fragment): promoter for bacteriophage T7 RNA polymerase
     48..3872    +  CDS            L3: LMBD1_REOVD - Experimental evidence at protein level: Swiss-Prot protein existence level 1. Inner capsid (core) component. Displays NTPase, RNA 5'- triphosphatase (RTPase) and RNA helicase activities and probably participates in transcription of the viral genome. Helicase activity might be involved in unwinding or reannealing dsRNA during RNA synthesis. RTPase enzymatic activity represents the first step in RNA capping, which yields a 5'-diphosphorylated plus-strand RNA. From Reovirus type 3 (strain Dearing) (T3D) (Mammalian orthoreovirus 3).
   3933..4024    +  ncRNA          HDV ribozyme: Accession: RF00094 - Hepatitis delta virus ribozyme
   4039..4088    +  CDS            SET1 (fragment): solubility-enhancement tag derived from T7 phage gene 10B
   4096..4143    +  terminator     T7 terminator: transcription terminator for bacteriophage T7 RNA polymerase
   4172..4206    +  misc_feature   MCS (fragment): pUC18/19 multiple cloning site
   4211..4229    -  promoter       SP6 promoter: promoter for bacteriophage SP6 RNA polymerase
   4458..4733    +  CDS            TcR (fragment): tetracycline efflux protein; tet; confers resistance to tetracycline
   4733..4783    -  misc_feature   bom (fragment): basis of mobility region from pBR322
   4885..4920    -  CDS            rop (fragment): Rop protein, which maintains plasmids at low copy number; rop
   5015..5119    +  promoter       AmpR promoter: bla
   5120..5980    +  CDS            AmpR: β-lactamase; bla; confers resistance to ampicillin, carbenicillin, and related antibiotics
   6151..6739    +  rep_origin     ori: high-copy-number ColE1/pMB1/pBR322/pUC origin of replication
   6922..6975    +  CDS            lacI (fragment): lac repressor; lacI; The lac repressor binds to the lac operator to inhibit transcription in E. coli. This inhibition can be relieved by adding lactose or isopropyl-β-D-thiogalactopyranoside (IPTG).
>Addgene plasmid #33278 | pT7-L3T3D | depositor full sequence | sequence record 39506 | pT7-L3T3D sequence 6981 bps
ATCGATCCCGGGAATTCTAATACGACTCACTATAGCTAATCGTCAGGATGAAGCGGATTCCAAGGAAGAC
AAAGGGCAAATCCAGCGGAAAGGGCAATGACTCAACAGAGAGAGCGGACGATGGCTCGAGCCAATTAAGA
GACAAGCAAAACAATAAGGCTGGCCCCGCCACTACGGAGCCTGGCACATCCAACCGAGAGCAATACAAAG
CTCGACCAGGTATTGCATCTGTGCAGAGGGCCACTGAAAGTGCAGAAATGCCCATGAAGAATAATGACGA
AGGGACGCCAGATAAGAAAGGAAATACTAAGGGCGACCTAGTTAATGAGCATAGTGAGGCTAAAGACGAG
GCGGATGAAGCGACGAAGAAGCAGGCAAAGGATACAGACAAAAGTAAAGCGCAAGTCACATATTCAGACA
CTGGTATCAATAATGCTAATGAACTGTCAAGATCTGGGAATGTGGATAATGAGGGTGGAAGTAATCAGAA
GCCGATGTCTACCAGAATAGCTGAGGCAACGTCTGCTATAGTGTCGAAACATCCTGCGCGTGTTGGGCTG
CCACCTACCGCTAGCAGTGGTCATGGGTATCAGTGCCATGTCTGTTCTGCAGTCCTGTTTAGTCCTTTAG
ACCTAGATGCCCACGTCGCCTCACATGGTTTGCATGGTAACATGACATTAACATCGAGTGATATCCAGCG
ACATATAACTGAGTTCATCAGCTCATGGCAAAATCATCCTATTGTTCAAGTTTCGGCTGATGTCGAAAAT
AAGAAAACTGCTCAATTGCTTCACGCTGACACTCCTCGACTCGTCACTTGGGATGCTGGTTTGTGTACTT
CATTCAAAATCGTCCCGATTGTGCCAGCTCAGGTGCCGCAGGATGTACTGGCCTATACGTTTTTCACCTC
TTCATACGCTATCCAATCACCGTTTCCAGAGGCGGCAGTGTCTAGGATTGTGGTGCATACGAGATGGGCA
TCTAATGTTGACTTTGACCGAGACTCGTCTGTCATCATGGCGCCACCTACAGAAAACAATATCCATTTGT
TTAAACAGTTACTAAATACTGAAACCCTGTCTGTAAGGGGGGCTAATCCGCTAATGTTCAGGGCGAATGT
GTTGCATATGTTGCTAGAGTTCGTATTAGATAACTTGTATCTGAACAGACATACGGGATTCTCTCAAGAC
CACACGCCATTTACTGAGGGTGCTAATTTGCGTTCACTTCCTGGCCCCGATGCTGAGAAATGGTACTCGA
TTATGTATCCAACGCGCATGGGAACGCCGAATGTATCCAAAATATGTAATTTCGTCGCCTCTTGTGTGCG
AAATCGGGTTGGACGGTTTGATCGAGCACAGATGATGAACGGAGCTATGTCAGAGTGGGTGGATGTCTTC
GAGACTTCAGACGCGCTAACCGTCTCCATTCGAGGTCGATGGATGGCTAGACTAGCTCGCATGAACATAA
ATCCAACAGAGATCGAATGGGCATTGACTGAATGTGCACAAGGATATGTGACTGTCACAAGTCCTTACGC
TCCTATCGTAAATAGATTGATGCCCTATCGTATCTCCAACGCTGAGCGGCAAATATCACAGATAATCAGG
ATCATGAACATTGGCAATAACGCGACGGTGATACAACCTGTTCTGCAAGATATTTCGGTACTCCTTCAAC
GCATATCACCACTCCAAATAGATCCAACTATTATTTCCAACACTATGTCAACAGTCTCGGAGTCTACTAC
TCAGACCCTCAGCCCCGCGTCCTCAATTTTGGGTAAACTACGACCAAGCAACTCAGATTTTTCTAGTTTT
AGAGTCGCGTTGGCTGGATGGCTTTATAATGGGGTTGTGACGACGGTGATTGATGATAGTTCATATCCAA
AAGACGGCGGCAGCGTGACCTCACTTGAAAATCTGTGGGATTTCTTCATCCTTGCGCTTGCTCTACCACT
GACAACTGACCCCTGTGCACCTGTGAAAGCATTCATGACCCTAGCCAACATGATGGTTGGTTTCGAGACA
ATCCCTATGGATAATCAGATCTATACTCAATCGAGACGCGCGAGTGCTTTCTCAACGCCTCACACGTGGC
CACGATGCTTTATGAACATCCAGTTAATTTCTCCAATCGACGCTCCCATCTTGCGACAGTGGGCTGAAAT
TATTCATAGATACTGGCCTAACCCTTCACAGATTCGTTATGGTGCACCGAACGTTTTCGGCTCGGCAAAT
TTGTTCACTCCACCTGAGGTGCTGTTATTGCCAATCGATCATCAACCAGCTAATGTAACAACGCCAACGC
TGGACTTCACCAATGAGTTAACTAATTGGCGCGCTCGTGTCTGTGAGCTTATGAAGAATCTCGTTGATAA
TCAAAGATATCAACCTGGATGGACACAAAGTCTAGTCTCGTCAATGCGCGGAACGCTAGACAAATTGAAG
TTGATTAAATCGATGACACCAATGTATCTGCAACAGCTGGCTCCGGTAGAGTTAGCAGTGATAGCTCCCA
TGTTGCCTTTTCCACCTTTCCAGGTGCCATACGTCCGTCTCGATCGTGACAGAGTTCCAACAATGGTTGG
AGTAACACGACAGTCACGAGATACTATTACTCAGCCGGCGCTATCGCTGTCGACAACCAATACTACTGTT
GGCGTGCCACTAGCTCTAGACGCGAGGGCTATCACCGTTGCGCTGTTGTCAGGGAAATATCCGCCGGATT
TGGTGACAAATGTATGGTACGCTGATGCCATTTACCCAATGTATGCAGACACGGAGGTGTTCTCTAATCT
TCAGAGAGACATGATTACCTGCGAGGCCGTGCAGACATTAGTGACTCTGGTGGCGCAAATATCAGAGACC
CAGTATCCTGTAGATAGGTATCTTGATTGGATCCCATCACTGAGAGCATCGGCGGCGACGGCGGCGACAT
TTGCTGAGTGGGTTAATACTTCAATGAAGACGGCGTTTGATTTGTCTGATATGCTGTTAGAGCCTCTCCT
AAGCGGTGATCCGAGGATGACTCAACTAGCGATTCAGTATCAGCAGTACAATGGCAGAACGTTTAATATC
ATACCTGAAATGCCAGGTTCAGTAATTGCTGACTGCGTTCAATTAACAGCAGAAGTCTTTAATCACGAAT
ATAACCTGTTTGGGATTGCGCGGGGTGATATCATCATTGGCCGTGTTCAGTCGACACATTTGTGGTCACC
GCTGGCTCCTCCACCTGACCTGGTGTTTGATCGTGATACCCCTGGTGTTCACATCTTCGGACGAGATTGC
CGTATATCGTTTGGAATGAATGGCGCCGCGCCAATGATTAGAGATGAGACTGGACTGATGGTGCCTTTTG
AAGGAAATTGGATTTTCCCACTGGCGCTTTGGCAAATGAATACACGATATTTTAATCAACAGTTCGACGC
GTGGATTAAGACAGGAGAGTTGCGAATCCGCATTGAGATGGGCGCGTATCCATATATGTTGCATTACTAT
GATCCACGTCAGTACGCTAATGCATGGAATTTAACATCCGCCTGGCTTGAAGAAATTACGCCGACGAGCA
TCCCATCCGTGCCTTTCATGGTGCCCATTTCAAGTGATCATGACATTTCCTCTGCCCCAGCTGTCCAATA
TATCATTTCAACTGAATATAATGATCGGTCTCTGTTCTGCACTAACTCATCATCTCCCCAAACCATCGCT
GGACCAGACAAACACATTCCAGTTGAGAGATATAACATTCTGACCAACCCCGACGCTCCACCCACGCAGA
TACAACTGCCTGAAGTCGTTGACTTGTACAACGTCGTCACACGCTATGCGTATGAGACTCCGCCTATTAC
CGCTGTTGTTATGGGTGTTCCTTGATCCTCATCCTCCCAACAGGTGCTAGAGCATTGCGCTCAATGCTAG
TTGGGCCGATTCATCGGGTCGGCATGGCATCTCCACCTCCTCGCGGTCCGACCTGGGCATCCGAAGGAGG
ACGTCGTCCACTCGGATGGCTAAGGGAGAGCTCAAAAAAAAGGATCCGGCTGCTAACAAAGCCCGAAAGG
AAGCTGAGTTGGCTGCTGCCACCGCTGAGCAATAACTAGCATAACCCCTTGGGGCCTCTAAACGGGTCTT
GAGGGGTTTTTTGCTGAAAGGAGGAACTATATCCGGATCGAGATCCTCTAGAGTCGACCTGCAGGCATGC
AAGCTTGTATTCTATAGTGTCACCTAAATCGTATGTGTATGATACATAAGGTTATGTATTAATTGTAGCC
GCGTTCTAACGACAATATGTACAAGCCTAATTGTGTAGCATCTGGCTTACTGAAGCAGACCCTATCATCT
CTCTCGTAAACTGCCGTCAGAGTCGGTTTGGTTGGACGAACCTTCTGAGTTTCTGGTAACGCCGTTCCGC
ACCCCGGAAATGGTCAGCGAACCAATCAGCAGGGTCATCGCTAGCCAGATCCTCTACGCCGGACGCATCG
TGGCCGGCATCACCGGCGCCACAGGTGCGGTTGCTGGCGCCTATATCGCCGACATCACCGATGGGGAAGA
TCGGGCTCGCCACTTCGGGCTCATGAGCGCTTGTTTCGGCGTGGGTATGGTGGCAGGCCCCGTGGCCGGG
GGACTGTTGGGCGCCATCTCCTTGCACCATTCCTTGCGGCGGCGGTGCTCAACGGCCTCAACCTACTACT
GGGCTGCTTCCTAATGCAGGAGTCGCATAAGGGAGAGCGTCGATATGGTGCACTCTCAGTACAATCTGCT
CTGATGCCGCATAGTTAAGCCAGCCCCGACACCCGCCAACACCCGCTGACGCGCCCTGACGGGCTTGTCT
GCTCCCGGCATCCGCTTACAGACAAGCTGTGACCGTCTCCGGGAGCTGCATGTGTCAGAGGTTTTCACCG
TCATCACCGAAACGCGCGAGACGAAAGGGCCTCGTGATACGCCTATTTTTATAGGTTAATGTCATGATAA
TAATGGTTTCTTAGACGTCAGGTGGCACTTTTCGGGGAAATGTGCGCGGAACCCCTATTTGTTTATTTTT
CTAAATACATTCAAATATGTATCCGCTCATGAGACAATAACCCTGATAAATGCTTCAATAATATTGAAAA
AGGAAGAGTATGAGTATTCAACATTTCCGTGTCGCCCTTATTCCCTTTTTTGCGGCATTTTGCCTTCCTG
TTTTTGCTCACCCAGAAACGCTGGTGAAAGTAAAAGATGCTGAAGATCAGTTGGGTGCACGAGTGGGTTA
CATCGAACTGGATCTCAACAGCGGTAAGATCCTTGAGAGTTTTCGCCCCGAAGAACGTTTTCCAATGATG
AGCACTTTTAAAGTTCTGCTATGTGGCGCGGTATTATCCCGTATTGACGCCGGGCAAGAGCAACTCGGTC
GCCGCATACACTATTCTCAGAATGACTTGGTTGAGTACTCACCAGTCACAGAAAAGCATCTTACGGATGG
CATGACAGTAAGAGAATTATGCAGTGCTGCCATAACCATGAGTGATAACACTGCGGCCAACTTACTTCTG
ACAACGATCGGAGGACCGAAGGAGCTAACCGCTTTTTTGCACAACATGGGGGATCATGTAACTCGCCTTG
ATCGTTGGGAACCGGAGCTGAATGAAGCCATACCAAACGACGAGCGTGACACCACGATGCCTGTAGCAAT
GGCAACAACGTTGCGCAAACTATTAACTGGCGAACTACTTACTCTAGCTTCCCGGCAACAATTAATAGAC
TGGATGGAGGCGGATAAAGTTGCAGGACCACTTCTGCGCTCGGCCCTTCCGGCTGGCTGGTTTATTGCTG
ATAAATCTGGAGCCGGTGAGCGTGGGTCTCGCGGTATCATTGCAGCACTGGGGCCAGATGGTAAGCCCTC
CCGTATCGTAGTTATCTACACGACGGGGAGTCAGGCAACTATGGATGAACGAAATAGACAGATCGCTGAG
ATAGGTGCCTCACTGATTAAGCATTGGTAACTGTCAGACCAAGTTTACTCATATATACTTTAGATTGATT
TAAAACTTCATTTTTAATTTAAAAGGATCTAGGTGAAGATCCTTTTTGATAATCTCATGACCAAAATCCC
TTAACGTGAGTTTTCGTTCCACTGAGCGTCAGACCCCGTAGAAAAGATCAAAGGATCTTCTTGAGATCCT
TTTTTTCTGCGCGTAATCTGCTGCTTGCAAACAAAAAAACCACCGCTACCAGCGGTGGTTTGTTTGCCGG
ATCAAGAGCTACCAACTCTTTTTCCGAAGGTAACTGGCTTCAGCAGAGCGCAGATACCAAATACTGTCCT
TCTAGTGTAGCCGTAGTTAGGCCACCACTTCAAGAACTCTGTAGCACCGCCTACATACCTCGCTCTGCTA
ATCCTGTTACCAGTGGCTGCTGCCAGTGGCGATAAGTCGTGTCTTACCGGGTTGGACTCAAGACGATAGT
TACCGGATAAGGCGCAGCGGTCGGGCTGAACGGGGGGTTCGTGCACACAGCCCAGCTTGGAGCGAACGAC
CTACACCGAACTGAGATACCTACAGCGTGAGCTATGAGAAAGCGCCACGCTTCCCGAAGGGAGAAAGGCG
GACAGGTATCCGGTAAGCGGCAGGGTCGGAACAGGAGAGCGCACGAGGGAGCTTCCAGGGGGAAACGCCT
GGTATCTTTATAGTCCTGTCGGGTTTCGCCACCTCTGACTTGAGCGTCGATTTTTGTGATGCTCGTCAGG
GGGGCGGAGCCTATGGAAAAACGCCAGCAACGCGGCCTTTTTACGGTTCCTGGCCTTTTGCTGGCCTTTT
GCTCACATGTTCTTTCCTGCGTTATCCCCTGATTCTGTGGATAACCGTATTACCGCCTTTGAGTGAGCTG
ATACCGCTCGCCGCAGCCGAACGACCGAGCGCAGCGAGTCAGTGAGCGAGGAAGCGGAAGAGCGCCCAAT
ACGCAAACCGCCTCTCCCCGCGCGTTGGCCGATTCATTAATGCAGGGGGAT
