>Addgene plasmid #33278 | pT7-L3T3D | addgene partial sequence | sequence record 41419 | T7-term
CGGNCTTTGTTAGCAGCCGGATCCTTTTTTTTGAGCTCTCCCTTAGCCATCCGAGTGGACGACGTCCTCC
TTCGGATGCCCAGGTCGGACCGCGAGGAGGTGGAGATGCCATGCCGACCCGATGAATCGGCCCAACTAGC
ATTGAGCGCAATGCTCTAGCACCTGTTGGGAGGATGAGGATCAAGGAACACCCATAACAACAGCGGTAAT
AGGCGGAGTCTCATACGCATAGCGTGTGACGACGTTGTACAAGTCAACGACTTCAGGCAGTTGTATCTGC
GTGGGTGGAGCGTCGGGGTTGGTCAGAATGTTATATCTCTCAACTGGAATGTGTTTGTCTGGTCCAGCGA
TGGTTTGGGGAGATGATGAGTTAGTGCAGAACAGAGACCGATCATTATATTCAGTTGAAATGATATATTG
GACAGCTGGGGCAGAGGAAATGTCATGATCACTTGAAATGGGCACCATGAAAGGCACGGATGGGATGCTC
GTCGGCGTAATTTCTTCAAGCCAGGCGGATGTTAAATTCCATGCATTAGCGTACTGACGTGGATCATAGT
AATGCAACATATATGGATACGCGCCCATCTCAATGCGGATTCGCAACTCTCCTGTCTTAATCCACGCGTC
GAACTGTTGATTAAAATATCGTGTATTCATTTGCCAAAGCGCCAGTGGGAAAATCCAATTTCCTTCAAAA
GGCACCATCAGTCCAGTCTCATCTCTAATCATTGGCGCGGCGCCATTCATTCCAAACGATATACGGCAAT
CT
